>Addgene plasmid #154109 | pNM3746 | addgene full sequence | sequence record 306068 | Addgene NGS Result
TGGGCCTTTCTTCGGTAGAAAATCAAAGGATCTTCTTGAGATCCTTTTTTTCTGCGCGTAATCTGCTGCT
TGCAAACAAAAAAACCACCGCTACCAGCGGTGGTTTGTTTGCCGGATCAAGAGCTACCAACTCTTTTTCC
GAGGTAACTGGCTTCAGCAGAGCGCAGATACCAAATACTGTTCTTCTAGTGTAGCCGTAGTTAGGCCACC
ACTTCAAGAACTCTGTAGCACCGCCTACATACCTCGCTCTGCTAATCCTGTTACCAGTGGCTGCTGCCAG
TGGCGATAAGTCGTGTCTTACCGGGTTGGACTCAAGACGATAGTTACCGGATAAGGCGCAGCGGTCGGGC
TGAACGGGGGGTTCGTGCACACAGCCCAGCTTGGAGCGAACGACCTACACCGAACTGAGATACCTACAGC
GTGAGCTATGAGAAAGCGCCACGCTTCCCGAAGGGAGAAAGGCGGACAGGTATCCGGTAAGCGGCAGGGT
CGGAACAGGAGAGCGCACGAGGGAGCTTCCAGGGGGAAACGCCTGGTATCTTTATAGTCCTGTCGGGTTT
CGCCACCTCTGACTTGAGCATCGATTTTTGTGATGCTCGTCAGGGGGGCGGAGCCTATGGAAAAACGCCA
GCAACGCAGAAAGGCCCACCCGAAGGTGAGCCAGGTGATTACATTTAGGTCCTCATTAGAAAAACTCATC
GAGCATCAAGTGAAACTGCAATTTATTCATATCAGGATTATCAATACCATATTTTTGAAAAAGCCGTTTC
TGTAATGAAGGAGAAAACTCACCGAGGCAGTTCCATAGGATGGCAAGATCCTGGTATCGGTCTGCGATTC
CGACTCGTCCAACATCAATACAACCTATTAATTTCCCCTCGTCAAAAATAAGGTTATCAAGTGAGAAATC
ACCATGAGTGACGACTGAATCCGGTGAGAATGGCAAGAGTTTATGCATTTCTTTCCAGACTTGTTCAACA
GGCCAGCCATTACGCTCGTCATCAAAATCACTCGCACCAACCAAACCGTTATTCATTCGTGATTGCGCCT
GAGCGAGACGAAATACGCGATCGCCGTTAAAAGGACAATTACAAACAGGAATCGAATGCAACCGGCGCAG
GAACACTGCCAGCGCATCAACAATATTTTCACCTGAATCAGGATATTCTTCTAATACCTGGAATGCTGTT
TTCCCTGGGATCGCAGTGGTGAGTAACCATGCATCATCAGGAGTACGGATAAAATGCTTGATGGTCGGAA
GAGGCATAAATTCCGTCAGCCAGTTTAGCCTGACCATCTCATCTGTAACATCATTGGCAACGCTACCTTT
GCCATGTTTCAGAAACAACTCTGGCGCATCGGGCTTCCCATACAATCGATAGATTGTCGCACCTGATTGC
CCGACATTATCGCGAGCCCATTTATACCCATATAAATCAGCATCCATGTTGGAATTTAATCGCGGCTTCA
AGCAAGACGTTTCCCGTTGAATATGGCTCATTTTAGCTTCCTTAGCTCCTGAAAATCTCGATAACTCAAA
AAATACGCCCGGTAGTGATCTTATTTCATTATGGTGAAAGTTGGAACCTCTTACGTGCCGATCAAGTCAA
AAGCCTCCGGTCGGAGGCTTTTGACTTTCTGCTATGGAGGTCAGGTATGATTTTTGAATTCGCTCTTCGG
CGACGTACGAACTAGGCTGTTTCGAAGGTAAGTTTAAAATAACTTCGTATAGCATACATTATACGAAGTT
ATTTTCAGGGAGAGCAAAAGCTTATCTCCGAGGAGGACCTCTAAGGATGATCGACGCCAACGTCGTTGAA
TTTTCAAATTTTAAATACTGAATATTTGTTTTTTTTCCTATTATTTATTTATTCTCTTTGTGTTTTTTTT
CTTGCTTTCTAAAAAATTAATTCAATCCAAATCTAAACATTTTTTTTTCTCTTTCCGTCTCCCAATTCGT
ATTCCGCTCCTCTCATCTGAACACAATGTGCAAGTTTATTTATCTTCTCGCTTTCATTTCATTAGGACGT
GGGGGGAATTGGTGGAAGGGGGAAACACACAAAAGGATGATGGAAATGAAATAAGGACACACAATATGCA
ACAACATTCAATTCAGAAATATGGAGGAAGGTTTAAAAGAAAACATAAAAATATATAGAGGAGGAAGGAA
ACTAGCTGCCCTCGATTGTCTATCTTCCATTCTCACCAAGTTTCAACAACTTTATTCAGTCATTCTTCTC
TGGTTCATTTCCCAACCAATCTTCCCGAATAAAGCCCATCTGTCCTTTCGGCCACATTCCTCACCTACAT
CCGTACTCCTTATCTCCCGTTCTTATCCAGTCTTTTATCGTCTCTGCGTCTCGCACACTGTCTCGTCGGT
AATGTAAAAAAAAAACAAAAAAAACTTGAAAACTTGCGGAAAGATTTCCTAATAAAAGGAGACGAATCCG
GTAGGAAATCGACAAGTCTCTGCTTCTCGAAGACTAGGTGAGTTACATTTCTTTGGCCGAATTATTTTGA
AATCCTAAATTTGATAATTTCAGAGATGTCTGTAAAACTTGCGTGTTATGTAACGGCTTCGGTCACTGTC
GCCACTCTTATGGTATGCTTCATGACCATGTCAACCATCTACTCGGAGGTTGATGGATTCAGAGAGAAGC
TTGATACCGAGATGAATGTGTTCAGAGTGAGTTAAATTATATTTTGAATTTTAAATAATTTTTAATTTTC
TAGCAATCTACCAATGGATTGTGGAAGGACATAGTTGTCATCGGAAGATCTAGCAAGCGTGTCCGTTGTC
AATATGAAGAGACCAACGCTACCCCAACTCCACATGCTGATGGATCCCCATCTGCTCCACCAGGTCAACC
ACCAGCAGTTCCACCAGTCTTCAACCAGCCAAAGACTCCAAATGGAGCCAATGGAAATGGACCAACCTGC
AACTGCAATGCTGATAACAAGTGCCCAGCTGGACCATCCGGACCAAAGGGAGTTCCAGGAGTTCCAGGAC
TCGACGGAGTTCCAGGACTTGACGGTGTTCCAGGAGTTGGAGCTGATGATATCGCTCCACAACGCGAGTC
TGTCGGATGCTTCACTTGCCCACAAGGACCAGTTGGACCACCAGGAGCTCTTGGAAGACCAGGACCACGT
GGACTTCCAGGACCAAGAGGACAAAATGGAAACCCAGGAAGAGATGGACAACCAGGACATCCAGGAGAGC
AAGGATCATCCGGTCAAATCGGAAAGATCGGAGAGCCAGGACCACCAGGAGAGAAGGGACGCGACGCCGA
GCATCCAATCGGAAGACCAGGACCAAAGGGACCAAGAGGAGATCAAGGACCAACAGGACCAGCTGGACAG
AACGGTCTTCACGGACCACCAGGAGAGCCAGGAACCGTTGGACCAGAAGGACCATCTGGAAAGCAAGGAC
GTCAAGGACCAGACGGAACCCAGGGAGAGACTGGACCAGACGGAAGACCAGGAAAGGATGCCGAGTACTG
CCAGTGCCCAGACAAGTCTCCACCATCAGAGGCTGTCAACGCCAACCGTGGATACAGAAATATCTAAATT
GTTGGTGTTTTCTAATAAAATATTTGAGATTCAGTGAGACTTTTTTCTTGGCGGCACAATAAAGTTTCCT
CTTTTTGTTGGGTCACTCAACGAACACAATACAAATATTTGAGCGCTCGCATTTTTCTCAACCTTTCGGG
TTTAAAGCACTTCAAAATGGAATTGAAGAGAGATTGTGAAAGTACATCAGACAGAATCACATTTTGATAG
CATTCACTTCACTCAGATGCAAACTTTTCAGTGACTATAAAAAGTCATAAAATAATAACATTAAAAAAGC
AAATAAATTAGCGAGAGAATTTTTTGACAAAAAGAAAGAAGAGTGATAGAGAAGAAGGGAATGCTTGAAA
GGATTTTGCATTTATCTTAATCACCGTCTTCGAGAAGACGAACCATGGCGCCAGTTTCAGAATCCAAGTT
TCTAATATAGTTCATCACAATGTTGACGTTGGTCCAACCTCCGGCTTGCATAATCTCTGGGATGGAAACT
CCAGCGCGAGCCATGTCACGGGCAGCTCCGACACGGGCGGAATGTCCAGACCAAGCCAAGTAACGTTGTC
CGGAATCATCCTTGGCTCCGTAGATGAGACGGTGGGTAGCTTCGAAGATTCCTGAAAATTTATTTTCAGC
TTATTCTTAGCTAATATGTTGTTTAAACTTACCTTCAAGAGCTCGAGTCGAGAGTTGTGATGTTGCACTC
GGGGCAGCAACTCCGTTCTTGCGAACACGACAGAACAGGTAGTTGTTTGGATCATCGGCGACTCCGGAAA
CCGAAATCCAGCGCTCAACGAGCTTGGTAACTCCAAGGGAGAGCGCTTTTTCGACTCCGGCAGTCGAGAC
CAGCGTTTTTGTACGTCCGATGTGGATGAGCATTCTTCCTCCGTCTGTGCGACTAATATCCTTGACGCGA
ATGCGGGCAATTTCGGCGATACGGAGAAGTGTGTTGTAAGCAATTCCGAGGAAGGCGAGGTTTCGGATGT
CCTGGCAACGATCGGAATTTTCCATAAGAGAACGGACCTGATCGAAGTCGGTTCTGAAAATTTCGTCAAG
TCTTAGGATTGAATACATTAATATTTAAACTTACCTTTCGAAGGCGAGGGCTTGCTTGGCTCTCTCTCCA
GCATCAACATTTTCCTTGCGGATACGTCTCATTACGAGAGATACGGCATTAGAATCTGATGGGCGTGGAA
GTCCAGATCGGCGATGGAGCATATTGAGCTGTCCGAGATGTTGTTGGATCGTCTTCACCGCCAATCCACG
AGCTTGGAGGTAGAGCAAGTAGTCACGAACGTCTTCTGGCTCGGCTGGGAACCACTTGCGGTTGTTAAGC
TTGCACCAGGCAGCCCAAGAACGGCACACTGAGAGAAGCATCTTCCAGGTGTGCTCGGAGAAGGCTTGTC
TGTCACGGAACATATCCATGAGGTTCTTGCGAACTTCATCACTTGTCGCGTCAACTGGAAGTGCTGGAAG
ATTTTGATGAACAGTGAGAAGATTTGACATATTTTCGAAGTTTTTTAGATGCACTAGAACAAAGCGTGTT
GGCTTCCTCTGAGCCCGCTTTCCTTATATACCCGCATTCTGCAGCCTTACAGAATGTTCTAGAAGGTCCT
AGATGCATTCGTTTGAAAATACTCCCGGTGGGTGCAAAGAGACGCAGACGGAAAATGTATCTGGGTCTCT
TTATTGTGTACACTACTTTTCCATGTACCGAATGTGAGTCGCCCTCCTTTTGCAACAAGCAGCTCGAATG
TTCTAGAAAAAGGTGGAAAATAGTATAAATACCGTTGAAAATAAATACCGAACAACATTTGCTCTAATTG
TGAAATTAGAAATCTTCAAACTATAATCATGTCACTTTACCACTATTTCCGTCCAGCTCAACGTTCCGTT
TTTGGTGATCATTTTTGCTTTCGTCGTAAATCTACACACGCGTCTCTTCCGTGCGAGAGTCCAAGCCAGC
AGCCAAATTCGTTGACTGAGTATTCAACGTTTATACGTTGTCGGCAACGAGAAATAGGAAAATGCATCGG
GAAATGTTCTTTTTTCGATTTTTTCCAAGGTTTTGACAAATTTTACCACGAATTTTGCTATGTTTTCAAT
TAAAAAATATGTTATTCAACTGTTTCTATGAGGAAAATAAGGCTTTGCATGTAATTTTCTTATTCAGCAT
AATTTTTAATTAATTTGAATTTTCTGTCCTAACGTTTATTTTGTTTTCTTGGTTATGACTGATCTGAAAT
TAATTTTTGAATTTTAAGGTAATATGTCAGGCGGTGCCGCAAGTTTGTACAAAAAAGCAGGCTCCATGAA
AAAGCCTGAACTCACCGCGACGTCTGTCGAGAAGTTTCTGATCGAAAAGTTCGACAGCGTCTCCGACCTG
ATGCAGCTCTCGGAGGGCGAAGAATCTCGTGCTTTCAGCTTCGATGTAGGAGGGCGTGGATATGTCCTGC
GGGTAAATAGCTGCGCCGATGGTTTCTACAAAGATCGTTATGTTTATCGGCACTTTGCATCGGCCGCGCT
CCCGATTCCGGAAGTGCTTGACATTGGGGAATTCAGCGAGAGCCTGACCTATTGCATCTCCCGCCGTGCA
CAGGGTGTCACGTTGCAAGACCTGCCTGAAACCGAACTGCCCGCTGTTCTGCAGCCGGTCGCGGAGGCCA
TGGATGCGATCGCTGCGGCCGATCTTAGCCAGACGAGCGGGTTCGGCCCATTCGGACCGCAAGGAATCGG
TCAATACACTACATGGCGTGATTTCATATGCGCGATTGCTGATCCCCATGTGTATCACTGGCAAACTGTG
ATGGACGACACCGTCAGTGCGTCCGTCGCGCAGGCTCTCGATGAGCTGATGCTTTGGGCCGAGGACTGCC
CCGAAGTCCGGCACCTCGTGCACGCGGATTTCGGCTCCAACAATGTCCTGACGGACAATGGCCGCATAAC
AGCGGTCATTGACTGGAGCGAGGCGATGTTCGGGGATTCCCAATACGAGGTCGCCAACATCTTCTTCTGG
AGGCCGTGGTTGGCTTGTATGGAGCAGCAGACGCGCTACTTCGAGCGGAGGCATCCGGAGCTTGCAGGAT
CGCCGCGGCTCCGGGCGTATATGCTCCGCATTGGTCTTGACCAACTCTATCAGAGCTTGGTTGACGGCAA
TTTCGATGATGCAGCTTGGGCGCAGGGTCGATGCGACGCAATCGTCCGATCCGGAGCCGGGACTGTCGGG
CGTACACAAATCGCCCGCAGAAGCGCGGCCGTCTGGACCGATGGCTGTGTAGAAGTACTCGCCGATAGTG
GAAACCGACGCCCCAGCACTCGTCCGAGGGCAAAGGAATAGACCCAGCTTTCTTGTACAAAGTGGGTCCA
ATTACTCTTCAACATCCCTACATGCTCTTTCTCCCTGTGCTCCCACCCCCTATTTTTGTTATTATCAAAA
AACTTCTCTTAATTTCTTTGTTTTTTAGCTTCTTTTAAGTCACCTCTAACAATGAAATTGTGTAGATTCA
AAAATAGAATTAATTCGTAATAAAAAGTCGAAAAAAATTGTGCTCCCTCCCCCCATTAATAATAATTCTA
TCCCAAAATCTACACAATGTTCTGTGTACACTTCTTATGTTTTTTACTTCTGATAAATTTTTTTGAAACA
TCATAGAAAAAACCGCACACAAAATACCTTATCATATGTTACGTTTCAGTTTATGACCGCAATTTTTAAT
AACTTCGTATAGCATACATTATACGAAGTTATTTTCAGGGTGGGAGAAAATGCGGAGCATGCGGCCGCAT
ATCAGTTTTTAAAAAATTAAACCATAAAACAAATAATATAACCCAATTTTTACATCAAACCACAAGAAAA
AAATACATTTGGGCCCACGGATAAAGAAATTAAAAAAATACATTTTTTAAAGGCGCACCGAATTAAAATT
CATTTGGGTCTTACCGCGTATACCGTACTCCGTTTGTTTGATCATTTTTGTCAGCGCTGGCGGTTGTTTT
TTCATTTCATTTCTGCTTCAAAGACGTTTTCTCGAATAATTTTTCGTTTATTCTCTTTTTTAAAATTAAT
TTCTAGCCGTAAATGTTATAAATTCACCCATTTAACGCAAATTTCATGGTAATCTCATGGAAAAATGCAG
TTTCTTTGTTAAAGAAAGCTTAAATAGCAAAAATTCCCCGACTTTCCCCAAAATCCTGCTCGATTTTCCG
TTTTCTCATTGTATTCTCTCTTAATTAATTTTATCGATAATCAATTGAATGTTTCAGACAGAGAGGTACC
AAAAATGCCACAATTCGACATTCTCTGTAAGACACCACCAAAAGTCCTCGTCCGTCAATTCGTCGAGCGT
TTCGAGCGTCCATCCGGAGAGAAGATCGCCCTCTGCGCCGCCGAGCTCACCTACCTCTGCTGGATGATCA
CCCACAACGGAACCGCCATCAAGCGTGCCACCTTCATGTCCTACAACACCATCATCTCCAACTCCCTCTC
CTTCGACATCGTCAACAAGTCCCTCCAATTCAAGTACAAGACCCAAAAGGCCACCATCCTCGAGGCCTCC
CTCAAGGTAAGTTTAAACATATATATACTAACTAACCCTGATTATTTAAATTTTCAGAAGCTCATCCCAG
CCTGGGAGTTCACCATCATCCCATACTACGGACAAAAGCACCAATCCGACATCACCGACATCGTCTCCTC
CCTCCAACTCCAATTCGAGTCCTCCGAGGAGGCCGACAAGGGAAACTCCCACTCCAAGAAGATGCTCAAG
GCCCTCCTCTCCGAGGGAGAGTCCATCTGGGAGATCACCGAGAAGATCCTCAACTCCTTCGAGTACACCT
CCCGTTTCACCAAGACCAAGACCCTCTACCAATTCCTCTTCCTCGCCACCTTCATCAACTGCGGACGTTT
CTCCGACATCAAGAACGTCGACCCAAAGTCCTTCAAGCTCGTCCAAAACAAGTACCTCGGAGTCATCATC
CAATGCCTCGTCACCGAGACCAAGACCTCCGTCTCCCGTCACATCTACTTCTTCTCCGCCCGTGGACGTA
TCGACCCACTCGTCTACCTCGACGAGTTCCTCCGTAACTCCGAGCCAGTCCTCAAGCGTGTCAACCGTAC
CGGAAACTCCTCCTCCAACAAGCAAGAGTACCAACTCCTCAAGGACAACCTCGTCCGTTCCTACAACAAG
GCCCTCAAGAAGAACGCCCCATACTCCATCTTCGCCATCAAGAACGGACCAAAGTCCCACATCGGACGTC
ACCTCATGACCTCCTTCCTCTCCATGAAGGTAAGTTTAAACATGATTTTACTAACTAACTAATCTGATTT
AAATTTTCAGGGACTCACCGAGCTCACCAACGTCGTCGGAAACTGGTCCGACAAGCGTGCCTCCGCCGTC
GCCCGTACCACCTACACCCACCAAATCACCGCCATCCCAGACCACTACTTCGCCCTCGTCTCCCGTTACT
ACGCCTACGACCCAATCTCCAAGGAGATGATCGCCCTCAAGGACGAGACCAACCCAATCGAGGAGTGGCA
ACACATCGAGCAACTCAAGGGATCCGCCGAGGGATCCATCCGTTACCCAGCCTGGAACGGAATCATCTCC
CAAGAGGTCCTCGACTACCTCTCCTCCTACATCAACCGTCGTATCTAACGCGTGCTGTCTCATCCTACTT
TCACCTAGTTAACTGCTTGTCTTAAAATCTATGCTTCTCTTTAGTATCTAAAATTTTCCTAGAAGCTTAC
AAGTATATAAATGGTCTCTTCTCAATAAAGGTTGTATATTTATTCATCTTATTGAATCTGCCATTTCCTC
GTTTTTGCGAGTTTATATACCTTCCAATTTTCTTTCTATTGTATTTTCAACTTCTAATTTTAATTCAGGG
AAACTGCTTCAACGCATCATGGTGTCGAAGGGAGAAGAGGATAACATGGCTTCACTCCCAGCTACACACG
AACTCCACATCTTCGGATCGATCAACGGAGTGGATTTCGATATGGTCGGACAAGGTAAGTTTAAACATAT
ATATACTAACTAACCCTGATTATTTAAATTTTCAGGAACTGGAAACCCAAACGATGGATACGAGGAACTC
AACCTCAAGTCGACAAAGGGAGATCTGCAATTCTCGCCATGGATTCTCGTGCCACACATCGGATACGGAT
TCCACCAATACCTCCCATACCCAGGTAAGTTTAAACTGAGTTCTACTAACTAACGAGTAATATTTAAATT
TTCAGATGGAATGTCACCATTCCAAGCTGCCATGGTGGATGGATCGGGATACCAAGTTCACCGAACAATG
CAATTCGAGGATGGAGCCTCGCTCACAGTGAACTACCGATACACATACGAGGGATCGCACATCAAGGTAA
GTTTAAACAGTTCGGTACTAACTAACCATACATATTTAAATTTTCAGGGAGAGGCTCAAGTTAAGGGAAC
AGGATTCCCAGCTGATGGACCAGTGATGACAAACTCACTCACAGCTGCTGATTGGTGCCGATCGAAAAAG
ACATACCCAAATGATAAGACAATCATCTCGACATTCAAGTGGTCGTACACTACTGGAAACGGAAAGCGAT
ACCGATCGACAGCCCGAACAACATACACATTCGCTAAGCCAATGGCCGCCAACTACCTCAAGGTAAGTTT
AAACATGATTTTACTAACTAACTAATCTGATTTAAATTTTCAGAATCAACCAATGTACGTGTTCCGAAAG
ACAGAACTCAAGCACTCAAAGACAGAGCTGAACTTCAAAGAGTGGCAAAAGGCCTTCACAGATGTGATGG
GAATGGATGAACTCTACAAGTAACGCGTATGTATCTGCATATCCTTCAAATGTTGTCCATATTGTATCAG
TAAATTATAATGCCCCCTTTTTATATATTCTCCTTATCATGTAAATGTTCTATTGATTTTTTGCTGGTGT
AAAACGTTTTTATAGTAAATCCTCTCCACAGTGAATTTGTTAAATTGTATCAAAACAAGACATTGATTAA
ATTTGTTCGAGACTTGTGGATTGTAAAATATTTTGCAGAAAATGGCAATATTCATTTAGAAACATTACTT
CCATAATAGGAAAAACTATTTATGAGTTTTCATGTGCCTATGCAAGTTCCCACTCTGTGTGAATTTCATC
ATACAAATTGAGCAAACATAAGGTTTATGTCCAGTATGGGTTCTCAGATGTTTTGTAAGAGTTGAGCTGT
CGGTGAATGCCTTCTCACATTGAGCACATGGATACGGTCTCTCTCCAGTGTGTGTTCTGAAATAATGAAA
AATAGTCTTGCAATATGTTTCTACTATTCGAGAAAAAATGTAATTTTTTTTCTTATGGTAACCCGGCTTT
CCCCAGCGGAGAGAAGAACCCAGCATCTTAATAAAATTATATAATTTTGAATAAAATCAAATTAAAAATA
AGATTAATTGAAACACAACAATAGAATGCAGAAAATTACTCATAAGAAATAATTTATTTTGAAAGAAGTT
GTGTCGATTTACGATAAAAACTACACGCAAACGAGGCTCCGCGTTTACACCGTTTGGCAATGGAGCGCGC
TTGCTATTAGATTTTAGGCCAGCTCAACGAAAGTTTAATTTATTTTTCTTCTTTTTTTCCATTTTTTTGA
GTAAAATATCGAATTTTTTGTATTAATTCTGTAAATTTTATAATTTGCAACTATTTTGGCGTATTCTGCT
TGTTTTTATCAGCGAATTTTTATGCATTTCAGTCAAAAGTTTGAGCAGGAAAAATGACATTTAGGACTTT
GTAAAATTGTATTCTTAAATTTGCTTGAAAACCTACGTGTACAATTGATTTTATTGAATTTTTCTTACGT
TTCCCGTTGTATCTTATTGTATTTAACTTTCATCATAAAATAATTTATTTCCAGGTAAAATATCCGACGC
TCTCGTGGATCCCCGGGATTGGCTCAGAAAAAAAGGTACGAGCAGGCTTACGAAGTTCCTATTCTCTAGA
AAGTATAGGAACTTCGGTACCGGTAGAAAAAATGAGTAAAGGAGAAGAACTTTTCACTGGAGTTGTCCCA
ATTCTTGTTGAATTAGATGGTGATGTTAATGGGCACAAATTTTCTGTCAGTGGAGAGGGTGAAGGTGATG
CAACATACGGAAAACTTACCCTTAAATTTATTTGCACTACTGGAAAACTACCTGTTCCATGGGTAAGTTT
AAACATATATATACTAACTAACCCTGATTATTTAAATTTTCAGCCAACACTTGTCACTACTTTCTGTTAT
GGTGTTCAATGCTTCTCGAGATACCCAGATCATATGAAACGGCATGACTTTTTCAAGAGTGCCATGCCCG
AAGGTTATGTACAGGAAAGAACTATATTTTTCAAAGATGACGGGAACTACAAGACACGTAAGTTTAAACA
GTTCGGTACTAACTAACCATACATATTTAAATTTTCAGGTGCTGAAGTCAAGTTTGAAGGTGATACCCTT
GTTAATAGAATCGAGTTAAAAGGTATTGATTTTAAAGAAGATGGAAACATTCTTGGACACAAATTGGAAT
ACAACTATAACTCACACAATGTATACATCATGGCAGACAAACAAAAGAATGGAATCAAAGTTGTAAGTTT
AAACATGATTTTACTAACTAACTAATCTGATTTAAATTTTCAGAACTTCAAAATTAGACACAACATTGAA
GATGGAAGCGTTCAACTAGCAGACCATTATCAACAAAATACTCCAATTGGCGATGGCCCTGTCCTTTTAC
CAGACAACCATTACCTGTCCACACAATCTGCCCTTTCGAAAGATCCCAACGAAAAGAGAGACCACATGGT
CCTTCTTGAGTTTGTAACAGCTGCTGGGATTACACATGGCATGGATGAACTATACAAATGCCCGGGGGAT
CGGTGGAGCTCCACCGGTGGCGGCCGCTCTAGAACTAGTCCACCAAAGCCATCTGCCAAGGGAGCCAAGA
AGGCCGCCAAGACCGTCGTTGCCAAGCCAAAGGACGGAAAGAAGAGACGTCATGCCCGCAAGGAATCGTA
CTCCGTCTACATCTACCGTGTTCTCAAGCAAGTTCACCCAGACACCGGAGTCTCCTCCAAGGCCATGTCT
ATCATGAACTCCTTCGTCAACGATGTATTCGAACGCATCGCTTCGGAAGCTTCCCGTCTTGCTCATTACA
ACAAACGCTCAACGATCTCATCCCGCGAAATTCAAACCGCTGTCCGTTTGATTCTCCCAGGAGAACTTGC
CAAGCACGCCGTGTCTGAGGGAACCAAGGCCGTCACCAAGTACACTTCCAGCAAGTAAACTAGTGGATCT
GCAACGCGTGGAGCTAGCAGGCTGAAAACTACCCCACCGAACCCAACGGCCCTCTTTAGGGCCACAAATC
TTATAATCCTATGTTATTAACCAAGTGAATGAATAATTTTCAATTATACTCTTTCATAATTTTCAGGTTT
TGCATTTTCCAAGTTCAGTTAATTTGAGATTAACCCAGTATTCATTTTCTAAAAGTCATTCTTTCAGAGA
GAGAAATTCAAAGCATCTTCGGAATTCTATCTTTCAAATTGTAGATGGGATTCTTCGAATATTTCCAAAA
ACTTGTATTTCCGTAGTTTATGAAGTTGCACAGAGAAAGGGAAGTTCCTATACTATTTGAAGAATAGGAA
CTTCATGCCTGCAGGACGCGAAGAGCAAGCTTGGATCGACGAGAGCAGCGCGACTGGATCTGTCGCCCGT
CTCAAACGCAACCCTCCGGCGGTCGCATATCATTCAGGACGAGCCTCAGACTCCAGCGTAACTGGACTGC
AATCAACTCACTGGCTCACCTTCCGGTCCACGATCAGCTAGAATCAAGCTGACTAGATAAACTGGCCGTC
GTTTTACACGGG
Features (pLannotate 1.2.2; 24 found; start..end, strand, type, name):
     36..623     +  rep_origin     ori: high-copy-number ColE1/pMB1/pBR322/pUC origin of replication
    635..662     -  terminator     T7Te terminator: phage T7 early transcription terminator
    686..1501    -  CDS            KanR: aminoglycoside phosphotransferase; aph(3')-Ia; confers resistance to kanamycin in bacteria or G418 (Geneticin®) in eukaryotes
   1502..1604    -  promoter       cat promoter: promoter of the E. coli cat gene encoding chloramphenicol acetyltransferase
   1605..1636    -  terminator     tonB terminator: bidirectional E. coli tonB-P14 transcription terminator
   1719..1752    +  protein_bind   loxP: Cre-mediated recombination occurs in the 8-bp core sequence (GCATACAT). Cre recombinase
   2546..2692    +  CDS            sqt-1 (fragment): SQT1_CAEEL - Also known as rol-5. Protein inferred from homology: Swiss-Prot protein existence level 3. Nematode cuticles are composed largely of collagen-like proteins. The cuticle functions both as an exoskeleton and as a barrier to protect the worm from its environment. This is a collagen critical for organismal morphogenesis. Mutations in sqt-1 can lengthen, shorten, or helically twist the entire animal. From Caenorhabditis elegans.
   2725..3564    +  CDS            sqt-1 (fragment): SQT1_CAEEL - Also known as rol-5. Protein inferred from homology: Swiss-Prot protein existence level 3. Nematode cuticles are composed largely of collagen-like proteins. The cuticle functions both as an exoskeleton and as a barrier to protect the worm from its environment. This is a collagen critical for organismal morphogenesis. Mutations in sqt-1 can lengthen, shorten, or helically twist the entire animal. From Caenorhabditis elegans.
   3608..3931    -  terminator     tbb-2 terminator: tbb-2; transcription terminator for the C. elegans tubulin beta-2 gene
   3940..5070    -  CDS            cre: RECR_BPP1 - Experimental evidence at protein level: Swiss-Prot protein existence level 1. Catalyzes site-specific recombination between two 34-base- pair LOXP sites. Its role is to maintain the phage genome as a monomeric unit-copy plasmid in the lysogenic state. From Escherichia phage P1 (Bacteriophage P1).
   5419..5469    +  CDS            hsp-16.1 (fragment): HSP11_CAEEL - Also known as hsp16-1b. Experimental evidence at transcript level: Swiss-Prot protein existence level 2. From Caenorhabditis elegans.
   5850..5870    +  protein_bind   attB1: mutant version of attB; core recombination site for the Gateway® BP reaction BP Clonase™
   5876..6901    +  CDS            HygR: aminoglycoside phosphotransferase from E. coli; aph(4)-Ia; confers resistance to hygromycin
   6905..6925    -  protein_bind   attB2: mutant version of attB; core recombination site for the Gateway® BP reaction BP Clonase™
   7279..7312    +  protein_bind   loxP: Cre-mediated recombination occurs in the 8-bp core sequence (GCATACAT). Cre recombinase
   7845..9215    +  CDS            FLP1: FLP_YEAST - Experimental evidence at protein level: Swiss-Prot protein existence level 1. Part of the plasmid amplification system, which corrects any decrease in copy number caused by a rare missegregation event. Catalyzes the recombination between the large inverted repetitions of the 2-micron plasmid during plasmid replication. This recombination event changes the direction of one of the two replication forks in the bidirectionally replicating molecule, effectively resulting in multiple rounds of replication from a single initiation event. Binds specifically to the FLP recognition target (F
   9469..10380   +  CDS            mNeonGreen: mNeonGreen is a basic (constitutively fluorescent) green/yellow fluorescent protein published in 2013, derived from Branchiostoma lanceolatum. It is reported to be a very rapidly-maturing monomer with moderate acid sensitivity.
  11532..11565   +  protein_bind   FRT (minimal): supports FLP-mediated excision but not integration (Turan and Bode, 2011) FLP recombinase from the Saccharomyces cerevisiae 2μ plasmid
  11585..12445   +  CDS            sg25: sg25 is a basic (constitutively fluorescent) green fluorescent protein published in 1997, derived from Aequorea victoria.
  12475..12499   +  misc_feature   MCS (fragment): pBluescript multiple cloning site
  12500..12865   +  CDS            his-11: H2B1_CAEEL - Experimental evidence at protein level: Swiss-Prot protein existence level 1. Core component of nucleosome. Nucleosomes wrap and compact DNA into chromatin, limiting DNA accessibility to the cellular machineries which require DNA as a template. Histones thereby play a central role in transcription regulation, DNA repair, DNA replication and chromosomal stability. DNA accessibility is regulated via a complex set of post-translational modifications of histones, also called histone code, and nucleosome remodeling. From Caenorhabditis elegans.
  12922..12967   +  ncRNA          Histone3: Accession: RF00032 - Histone 3' UTR stem-loop
  13431..13448   +  CDS            lacZα (fragment): LacZα fragment of β-galactosidase; lacZ fragment
  13447..14      +  terminator     T3Te terminator (fragment) (across the origin): phage T3 early transcription terminator
