[The description below was written by a language model from this plasmid's Addgene catalogue record and pLannotate feature annotations shown in this document.]
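Description:
pNM3746 is a 13.5 kb C. elegans transgenesis plasmid that carries a complete landing site for Flp recombinase-mediated cassette exchange (RMCE). The landing site is formatted as a Golden Gate SapI module with GCG and ACG overhangs so it can be assembled with other fragments, presumably the sequences that target it to a genomic locus. The backbone is a roughly 1.9 kb kanamycin-resistant fragment of DR274 from which the T7 promoter and sgRNA scaffold were removed. It retains a high-copy ColE1/pUC-type origin and a KanR gene flanked by bacterial terminators for propagation in E. coli.

The payload consists of three linked units. The first is a loxP-flanked self-excising cassette (SEC) containing a sqt-1 collagen marker, which typically gives a visible roller phenotype, and a hygromycin resistance gene for selecting transgenic worms. It also carries Cre recombinase followed by the tbb-2 terminator and placed next to hsp-16 sequence, consistent with heat-shock induction. Inducing Cre removes the whole cassette between the loxP sites once integrants have been identified. The second unit is a mex-5 promoter-driven FLP D5 gene linked through an SL2 trans-splicing operon to mNeonGreen, with a glh-2 3' region, which provides germline Flp expression with a fluorescent readout. The third unit is the exchange target itself: an rpl-28 promoter driving GFP fused to histone H2B (his-58, annotated as the near-identical his-11), with FRT and FRT3 sites marking the exchangeable segment. The feature table detects only the FRT site, between the promoter region and GFP; the FRT3 site is not annotated. Because FRT and FRT3 are heterospecific, Flp can swap this segment for an incoming cassette flanked by matching sites. Loss of nuclear GFP would then be expected to indicate a successful exchange.
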