Addgene plasmid #154109: pNM3746
Purpose: loxP FLP FRT FRT3 landing site in a Golden Gate SapI GCG ACG assembly vector
Depositing lab: Michael Nonet. Depositing organization: Washington University in Saint Louis. Publication: Efficient Transgenesis in Caenorhabditis elegans Using Flp Recombinase-Mediated Cassette Exchange. Nonet ML. Genetics. 2020 Jun 8. pii: genetics.120.303388. doi: 10.1534/genetics.120.303388. PubMed 32513816.
Backbone
  Vector backbone: DR274
  Backbone manufacturer: Addgene #42250
  Backbone size w/o insert (bp): 1857
  Total vector size (bp): 13452
  Modifications to backbone: Kan Resistant HindIII-SwaI 1859 bp fragment of DR274 lacking T7 promoter and sgRNA scaffold used as backbone.
  Vector type: Worm Expression, Cre/Lox ; RMCE
  Selectable markers: Hygromycin
Growth in bacteria
  Bacterial resistance: Kanamycin, 50 μg/mL
  Growth temperature: 37°C
  Growth strain: DH5alpha
  Copy number: High Copy
Gene/Insert 1
  Gene/Insert name: LoxP-SEC-LoxP
  Species: C. elegans (nematode), S. cerevisiae (budding yeast), Synthetic
  Insert size (bp): 5617
  Promoter: not applicable
  Cloning method: Unknown
  Sequencing primers: 5′ not applicable
Gene/Insert 2
  Gene/Insert name: FRT::rpl-28p::GFP::His-58::FRT3
  Species: C. elegans (nematode), S. cerevisiae (budding yeast), Synthetic
  Promoter: not applicable
  Cloning method: Unknown
  Sequencing primers: 5′ not applicable
Gene/Insert 3
  Gene/Insert name: mex-5p::FLP D5::sl2::mNG::glh2 3'
  Species: C. elegans (nematode), S. cerevisiae (budding yeast), Synthetic
  Insert size (bp): 3565
  Promoter: not applicable
  Cloning method: Unknown
  Sequencing primers: 5′ not applicable
Resource information
  A portion of this plasmid was derived from a plasmid made by: LoxP-SEC-LoxP from addgene #91829, mex-5p::FLP D5::sl2::mNG::glh-2 from Addgene #109326, rpl-28p from genomic DNA, FRT::GFP::his-58 from Addgene #86718 , and FRT3 synthetic. See Nonet (2020) Genetics for precise assembly description.
Terms and licenses: Academic/Nonprofit Terms; Industry Terms: Not Available to Industry
How to cite: pNM3746 was a gift from Michael Nonet (Addgene plasmid # 154109 ; http://n2t.net/addgene:154109 ; RRID:Addgene_154109)
